Addgene plasmid #152342: pGBW-m4133633
Purpose: Mammalian expression plasmid for SARS-CoV-2 ORF8 protein
Depositing lab: Ginkgo Bioworks & Benjie Chen. Depositing organization: Ginkgo Bioworks.
Backbone
  Vector backbone: pTwist_CMV_Hygro_6
  Backbone size w/o insert (bp): 6525
  Vector type: Mammalian Expression
  Selectable markers: Hygromycin
Growth in bacteria
  Bacterial resistance: Ampicillin, 100 μg/mL
  Growth temperature: 37°C
  Growth strain: DH5alpha
  Copy number: High Copy
Gene/Insert
  Gene/Insert name: SARS-CoV-2 ORF8 protein
  Species: Severe acute respiratory syndrome coronavirus 2
  Insert size (bp): 359
  Mutation: wt
  Entrez Gene: ORF8 (a.k.a. GU280_gp09)
  Promoter: CMV
  Tag / fusion protein: Cleavable TEV;S-tag (C terminal on backbone)
  Cloning method: Unknown
Resource information
  A portion of this plasmid was derived from a plasmid made by: GinkgoBioworks
Depositor comments: NCBI reference sequence: YP_009724396.1
How to cite: pGBW-m4133633 was a gift from Ginkgo Bioworks & Benjie Chen (Addgene plasmid # 152342 ; http://n2t.net/addgene:152342 ; RRID:Addgene_152342)
