[The description below was written by a language model from this plasmid's Addgene catalogue record and pLannotate feature annotations shown in this document.]
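Description:
pGBW-m4133633 is a mammalian expression plasmid built on the pTwist_CMV_Hygro_6 backbone to produce the wild-type ORF8 accessory protein of SARS-CoV-2. It is maintained in E. coli at high copy through a ColE1/pUC-type origin and selected with ampicillin via a full-length β-lactamase gene. A second, short β-lactamase fragment also appears in the annotation and is probably a backbone remnant. For selection in mammalian cells, the plasmid carries a hygromycin B phosphotransferase cassette driven by the human ubiquitin C promoter and closed by a synthetic polyadenylation signal.

The ORF8 coding sequence sits at the start of the numbered sequence, immediately downstream (across the circular junction) of the CMV enhancer and CMV promoter elements. The annotation software resolves these as an enhancer plus a short promoter fragment and a truncated "CMVd2" promoter match, while the catalogue simply lists the promoter as CMV. According to the catalogue, the backbone adds a C-terminal S-tag preceded by a TEV protease cleavage site, which allows detection or affinity capture and later removal of the tag. These tag elements are not individually annotated in the feature table. An SV40 poly(A) signal lies downstream of the coding region, although it is annotated on the opposite strand. The expression unit is flanked by human β-globin insulator elements together with T7 and rrnG terminators, which help isolate it from transcription of neighbouring cassettes.

ORF8 is described as a modulator of the host immune response that binds the IL17RA receptor and promotes pro-inflammatory signalling. The plasmid therefore suits transient or hygromycin-selected stable expression of tagged ORF8 in mammalian cells, for example for functional, interaction or purification studies.
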