Features (pLannotate 1.2.2; 19 found; start..end, strand, type, name):
      5..367     +  CDS            NS8_SARS2: Experimental evidence at protein level: Swiss-Prot protein existence level 1. Plays a role in modulating host immune response (PubMed:31986261). Binds to IL17RA receptor, leading to IL17 pathway activation and an increased secretion of pro-inflammatory factors. Contributes to cytokine storm during COVID-19 infection. From Severe acute respiratory syndrome coronavirus 2 (2019-nCoV) (SARS-CoV-2).
    502..623     -  polyA_signal   SV40 poly(A) signal: SV40 polyadenylation signal
    646..715     -  CDS            large T antigen (fragment): large T antigen from SV40 (simian virus 40)
    738..784     +  terminator     T7 terminator: transcription terminator for bacteriophage T7 RNA polymerase
    814..950     +  terminator     rrnG terminator: transcription terminator from the E. coli ribosomal RNA rrnG operon (Albrechtsen et al., 1991)
    995..1066    +  misc_feature   3' β-globin insulator: insulator downstream of the human β-globin locus (Farrell et al., 2002)
   1292..1880    -  rep_origin     ori: high-copy-number ColE1/pMB1/pBR322/pUC origin of replication
   2052..2116    -  CDS            bla(M) (fragment): β-lactamase lacking the signal sequence; bla(M); allows cytosolic expression of β-lactamase
   2380..3589    +  promoter       UbC promoter: human ubiquitin C promoter
   3599..4620    +  CDS            HygR (fragment): hygromycin B phosphotransferase confers resistance to hygromycin
   4648..4696    +  polyA_signal   poly(A) signal: synthetic polyadenylation signal
   4962..5822    +  CDS            AmpR: β-lactamase; bla; confers resistance to ampicillin, carbenicillin, and related antibiotics
   5835..5971    +  terminator     rrnG terminator: transcription terminator from the E. coli ribosomal RNA rrnG operon (Albrechtsen et al., 1991)
   6116..6187    +  misc_feature   5' β-globin insulator: insulator upstream of the human β-globin locus (Farrell et al., 2002)
   6192..6238    -  terminator     T7 terminator: transcription terminator for bacteriophage T7 RNA polymerase
   6256..6304    -  polyA_signal   poly(A) signal: synthetic polyadenylation signal
   6385..6688    +  enhancer       CMV enhancer: human cytomegalovirus immediate early enhancer
   6761..6778    -  promoter       CMV promoter (fragment): human cytomegalovirus (CMV) immediate early promoter
   6841..6892    +  promoter       CMVd2 promoter: truncated human cytomegalovirus (CMV) immediate early promoter that yields moderately reduced expression relative to the full-length promoter
>Addgene plasmid #152342 | pGBW-m4133633 | depositor full sequence | sequence record 295354 | Full Sequence
CACCATGAAATTCTTAGTGTTTCTTGGGATCATTACAACGGTCGCAGCTTTTCATCAGGAATGCAGCCTA
CAATCGTGTACCCAGCACCAGCCGTACGTTGTGGACGATCCTTGCCCCATCCACTTCTATTCTAAGTGGT
ACATACGGGTAGGCGCGAGGAAGAGTGCACCACTCATTGAGTTGTGTGTGGACGAGGCCGGTTCAAAATC
CCCAATCCAGTATATAGATATTGGAAATTACACTGTCTCCTGTCTGCCCTTCACCATCAACTGCCAAGAA
CCTAAGCTGGGAAGCCTCGTTGTGAGATGCTCTTTTTATGAGGATTTTCTTGAATACCACGACGTCCGTG
TGGTTCTGGACTTCATTGAAAACCTTTACTTTCAGTCGAAAGAAACCGCGGCAGCTAAGTTCGAGAGGCA
GCACATGGACAGTTAAGGATCCGCAGGCCTCTGCTAGCTTGACTGACTGAGATACAGCGTACCTTCAGCT
CACAGACATGATAAGATACATTGATGAGTTTGGACAAACCACAACTAGAATGCAGTGAAAAAAATGCTTT
ATTTGTGAAATTTGTGATGCTATTGCTTTATTTGTAACCATTATAAGCTGCAATAAACAAGTTAACAACA
ACAATTGCATTCATTTTATGTTTCAGGTTCAGGGGGAGGTGTGGGAGGTTTTTTAAAGCAAGTAAAACCT
CTACAAATGTGGTATTGGCCCATCTCTATCGGTATCGTAGCATAACCCCTTGGGGCCTCTAAACGGGTCT
TGAGGGGTTTTTTGTGCCCCTCGGGCCGGATTGCTATCTACCGGCATTGGCGCAGAAAAAAATGCCTGAT
GCGACGCTGCGCGTCTTATACTCCCACATATGCCAGATTCAGCAACGGATACGGCTTCCCCAACTTGCCC
ACTTCCATACGTGTCCTCCTTACCAGAAATTTATCCTTAAGGTCGTCAGCTATCCTGCAGGCGATCTCTC
GATTTCGATCAAGACATTCCTTTAATGGTCTTTTCTGGACACCACTAGGGGTCAGAAGTAGTTCATCAAA
CTTTCTTCCCTCCCTAATCTCATTGGTTACCTTGGGCTATCGAAACTTAATTAACCAGTCAAGTCAGCTA
CTTGGCGAGATCGACTTGTCTGGGTTTCGACTACGCTCAGAATTGCGTCAGTCAAGTTCGATCTGGTCCT
TGCTATTGCACCCGTTCTCCGATTACGAGTTTCATTTAAATCATGTGAGCAAAAGGCCAGCAAAAGGCCA
GGAACCGTAAAAAGGCCGCGTTGCTGGCGTTTTTCCATAGGCTCCGCCCCCCTGACGAGCATCACAAAAA
TCGACGCTCAAGTCAGAGGTGGCGAAACCCGACAGGACTATAAAGATACCAGGCGTTTCCCCCTGGAAGC
TCCCTCGTGCGCTCTCCTGTTCCGACCCTGCCGCTTACCGGATACCTGTCCGCCTTTCTCCCTTCGGGAA
GCGTGGCGCTTTCTCATAGCTCACGCTGTAGGTATCTCAGTTCGGTGTAGGTCGTTCGCTCCAAGCTGGG
CTGTGTGCACGAACCCCCCGTTCAGCCCGACCGCTGCGCCTTATCCGGTAACTATCGTCTTGAGTCCAAC
CCGGTAAGACACGACTTATCGCCACTGGCAGCAGCCACTGGTAACAGGATTAGCAGAGCGAGGTATGTAG
GCGGTGCTACAGAGTTCTTGAAGTGGTGGCCTAACTACGGCTACACTAGAAGAACAGTATTTGGTATCTG
CGCTCTGCTGAAGCCAGTTACCTTCGGAAAAAGAGTTGGTAGCTCTTGATCCGGCAAACAAACCACCGCT
GGTAGCGGTGGTTTTTTTGTTTGCAAGCAGCAGATTACGCGCAGAAAAAAAGGATCTCAAGAAGATCCTT
TGATCTTTTCTACGGGGTCTGACGCTCAGTGGAACGAAAACTCACGTTAAGGGATTTTGGTCATGAGATT
ATCAAAAAGGATCTTCACCTAGATCCTTTTAAATTAAAAATGAAGTTTTAAATCAATCTAAAGTATATAT
GAGTAAACTTGGTCTGACAGTTACCAATGCTTAATCAGTGAGGCACCTATCTCAGCGATCTGTCTATTTC
GTTCATCCATAGTTGCATTTAAATTTCCGAACTCTCCAAGGCCCTCGTCGGAAAATCTTCAAACCTTTCG
TCCGATCCATCTTGCAGGCTACCTCTCGAACGAACTATCGCAAGTCTCTTGGCCGGCCTTGCGCCTTGGC
TATTGCTTGGCAGCGCCTATCGCCAGGTATTACTCCAATCCCGAATATCCGAGATCGGGATCACCCGAGA
GAAGTTCAACCTACATCCTCAATCCCGATCTATCCGAGATCCGAGGAATATCGAAATCGGGGCGCGCCTG
GCCTCCGCGCCGGGTTTTGGCGCCTCCCGCGGGCGCCCCCCTCGTCACGGCGAGCGCTGCCACGTCAGAC
GAAGGGCGCAGGAGCGTCCTGATCCTTCCGCCCGGACGCTCAGGACAGCGGCCCGCTGCTCATAAGACTC
GGCCTTAGAACCCCAGTATCAGCAGAAGGACATTTTAGGACGGGACTTGGGTGACTCTAGGGCACTGGTT
TTCTTTCCAGAGAGCGGAACAGGCGAGGAAAAGTAGTCCCTTCTCGGCGATTCTGCGGAGGGATCTCCGT
GGGGCGGTGAACGCCGATGATTATATAAGGACGCGCCGGGTGTGGCACAGCTAGTTCCGTCGCAGCCGGG
ATTTGGGTCGCGGTTCTTGTTTGTGGATCGCTGTGATCGTCACTTGGTGAGTAGCGGGCTGCTGGGCTGG
CCGGGGCTTTCGTGGCCGCCGGGCCGCTCGGTGGGACGGAAGCGTGTGGAGAGACCGCCAAGGGCTGTAG
TCTGGGTCCGCGAGCAAGGTTGCCCTGAACTGGGGGTTGGGGGGAGCGCAGCAAAATGGCGGCTGTTCCC
GAGTCTTGAATGGAAGACGCTTGTGAGGCGGGCTGTGAGGTCGTTGAAACAAGGTGGGGGGCATGGTGGG
CGGCAAGAACCCAAGGTCTTGAGCCCTTCGCTAATGCGGGAAAGCTCTTATTCGGGTGAGATGGGCTGGG
CACCATCTGGGGACCCTGACGTGAAGTTTGTCACTGACTGGAGAACTCGGTTTGTCGTCTGTTGCGGGGG
CGGCAGTTATGGCGGTGCCGTTGGGCAGTGCACCCGTACCTTTGGGAGCGCGCGCCCTCGTCGTGTCGTG
ACGTCACCCGTTCTGTTGGCTTATAATGCAGGGTGGGGCCACCTGCCGGTAGGTGTGCGGTAGGCTTTTC
TCCGTCGCAGGACGCAGGGTTCGGGCCTAGGGTAGGCTCTCCTGAATCGACAGGCGCCGGACCTCTGGTG
AGGGGAGGGATAAGTGAGGCGTCAGTTTCTTTGGTCGGTTTTATGTACCTATCTTCTTAAGTAGCTGAAG
CTCCGGTTTTGAACTATGCGCTCGGGGTTGGCGAGTGTGTTTTGTGAAGTTTTTTAGGCACCTTTTGAAA
TGTAATCATTTGGGTCAATATGTAATTTTCAGTGTTAGACTTGTAAATTGTCCGCTAAATTCTGGCCGTT
TTTGGCTTTTTTGTTAGACAACATGGGTAAAAAGCCTGAACTCACCGCGACGTCTGTCGAGAAGTTTCTG
ATCGAAAAGTTCGACAGCGTCTCCGACCTGATGCAGCTCTCGGAGGGCGAAGAATCTCGTGCTTTCAGCT
TCGATGTAGGAGGGCGTGGATATGTCCTGCGGGTAAATAGCTGCGCCGATGGTTTCTACAAAGATCGTTA
TGTTTATCGGCACTTTGCATCCGCCGCGCTCCCGATTCCGGAAGTGCTTGACATTGGGGAGTTCAGCGAG
AGCCTGACCTATTGCATCTCCCGCCGTGCACAGGGTGTCACGTTGCAAGACCTGCCTGAAACCGAACTGC
CCGCTGTTCTGCAGCCGGTCGCGGAGGCAATGGATGCCATCGCTGCCGCCGATCTTAGCCAGACGAGCGG
GTTCGGCCCATTCGGACCGCAAGGAATCGGTCAATACACTACATGGCGTGATTTCATATGCGCGATTGCT
GATCCCCATGTGTATCACTGGCAAACTGTGATGGACGACACCGTCAGTGCGTCCGTCGCGCAGGCTCTCG
ATGAGCTGATGCTTTGGGCCGAGGACTGCCCCGAAGTCCGGCACCTCGTGCACGCGGATTTCGGCTCCAA
CAATGTCCTGACGGACAATGGCCGCATAACAGCGGTCATTGACTGGAGCGAGGCGATGTTCGGGGATTCC
CAATACGAGGTCGCCAACATCTTCTTCTGGAGGCCGTGGTTGGCTTGTATGGAGCAGCAGACGCGCTACT
TCGAGCGGAGGCATCCGGAGCTTGCAGGATCGCCCCGGCTCCGGGCGTATATGCTCCGCATTGGTCTTGA
CCAACTCTATCAGAGCTTGGTTGACGGCAATTTCGATGATGCAGCTTGGGCGCAGGGTCGATGCGACGCA
ATCGTCCGATCCGGAGCCGGGACTGTCGGGCGTACACAAATCGCCCGCAGAAGCGCCGCCGTCTGGACCG
ATGGCTGTGTAGAAGTACTCGCCGATAGTGGAAACCGACGCCCCAGCACTCGTCCGAGGGCAAAGGAATA
AGCTAGTATGTAAGCCTAGTCTTAGATAATAAAATCGCTATCCATCGAAGATGGATGTGTGTTGGTTTTT
TGTGTGTGTAACGCTAGGCGCGCCTGGTGTACCGAGAACGATCCTCTCAGTGCGAGTCTCGACGATCCAT
ATCGTTGCTTGGCAGTCAGCCAGTCGGAATCCAGCTTGGGACCCAGGAAGTCCAATCGTCAGATATTGTA
CTCAAGCCTGGTCACGGCAGCGTACCGATCTGTTTAAACCTAGATATTGATAGTCTGATCGGTCAACGTA
TAATCGAGTCCTAGCTTTTGCAAACATCTATCAAGAGACAGGATCAGCAGGAGGCTTTCGCATGAGTATT
CAACATTTCCGTGTCGCCCTTATTCCCTTTTTTGCGGCATTTTGCCTTCCTGTTTTTGCTCACCCAGAAA
CGCTGGTGAAAGTAAAAGATGCTGAAGATCAGTTGGGTGCGCGAGTGGGTTACATCGAACTGGATCTCAA
CAGCGGTAAGATCCTTGAGAGTTTTCGCCCCGAAGAACGCTTTCCAATGATGAGCACTTTTAAAGTTCTG
CTATGTGGCGCGGTATTATCCCGTATTGACGCCGGGCAAGAGCAACTCGGTCGCCGCATACACTATTCTC
AGAATGACTTGGTTGAGTATTCACCAGTCACAGAAAAGCATCTTACGGATGGCATGACAGTAAGAGAATT
ATGCAGTGCTGCCATAACCATGAGTGATAACACTGCGGCCAACTTACTTCTGACAACGATTGGAGGACCG
AAGGAGCTAACCGCTTTTTTGCACAACATGGGGGATCATGTAACTCGCCTTGATCGTTGGGAACCGGAGC
TGAATGAAGCCATACCAAACGACGAGCGTGACACCACGATGCCTGTAGCAATGGCAACAACCTTGCGTAA
ACTATTAACTGGCGAACTACTTACTCTAGCTTCCCGGCAACAGTTGATAGACTGGATGGAGGCGGATAAA
GTTGCAGGACCACTTCTGCGCTCGGCCCTTCCGGCTGGCTGGTTTATTGCTGATAAATCTGGAGCCGGTG
AGCGTGGGTCTCGCGGTATCATTGCAGCACTGGGGCCAGATGGTAAGCCCTCCCGTATCGTAGTTATCTA
CACGACGGGGAGTCAGGCAACTATGGATGAACGAAATAGACAGATCGCTGAGATAGGTGCCTCACTGATT
AAGCATTGGTAACCGATTCTAGGTGCATTGGCGCAGAAAAAAATGCCTGATGCGACGCTGCGCGTCTTAT
ACTCCCACATATGCCAGATTCAGCAACGGATACGGCTTCCCCAACTTGCCCACTTCCATACGTGTCCTCC
TTACCAGAAATTTATCCTTAAGATCGTTTAAACTCGACTCTGGCTCTATCGAATCTCCGTCGTTTCGAGC
TTACGCGAACAGCCGTGGCGCTCATTTGCTCGTCGGGCATCGAATCTCGTCAGCTATCGTCAGCTTACCT
TTTTGGCAGCGATCGCGGCTCCCGACATCTTGGACCATTAGCTCCACAGGTATCTTCTTCCCTCTAGTGG
TCATAACAGCAGCTTCAGCTACCTCTCAATTCAAAAAACCCCTCAAGACCCGTTTAGAGGCCCCAAGGGG
TTATGCTATCAATCGTTGCGTTACACACACAAAAAACCAACACACATCCATCTTCGATGGATAGCGATTT
TATTATCTAACTGCTGATCGAGTGTAGCCAGATCTAGTAATCAATTACGGGGTCATTAGTTCATAGCCCA
TATATGGAGTTCCGCGTTACATAACTTACGGTAAATGGCCCGCCTGGCTGACCGCCCAACGACCCCCGCC
CATTGACGTCAATAATGACGTATGTTCCCATAGTAACGCCAATAGGGACTTTCCATTGACGTCAATGGGT
GGAGTATTTACGGTAAACTGCCCACTTGGCAGTACATCAAGTGTATCATATGCCAAGTACGCCCCCTATT
GACGTCAATGACGGTAAATGGCCCGCCTGGCATTATGCCCAGTACATGACCTTATGGGACTTTCCTACTT
GGCAGTACATCTACGTATTAGTCATCGCTATTACCATGCTGATGCGGTTTTGGCAGTACATCAATGGGCG
TGGATAGCGGTTTGACTCACGGGGATTTCCAAGTCTCCACCCCATTGACGTCAATGGGAGTTTGTTTTGG
CACCAAAATCAACGGGACTTTCCAAAATGTCGTAACAACTCCGCCCCATTGACGCAAATGGGCGGTAGGC
GTGTACGGTGGGAGGTCTATATAAGCAGAGCTGGTTTAGTGAACCGTCAGATCAGATCTTTGTCGATCCT
ACCATCCACTCGACACACCCGCCAGCGGCCGC
